>Addgene plasmid #218915 | pPB-TRE-V5-TurboID-MUTT2A-SARS-CoV2-NSP7-bGH polyA > mPGK-BlastR-SV40 polyA | addgene full sequence | sequence record 435142 | Addgene NGS Result
CTTTCACTTTTCTCTATCACTGATAGGGAGTGGTAAACTCGACTTTCACTTTTCTCTATCACTGATAGGG
AGTGGTAAACTCGACTTTCACTTTTCTCTATCACTGATAGGGAGTGGTAAACTCGACTTTCACTTTTCTC
TATCACTGATAGGGAGTGGTAAACTCGACCTATATAAGCAGAGCTCGTTTAGTGAACCGTCAGATCGCCT
GCAGACGCCATCCACGCTGTTTTGACCTCCATAGAAGACACCGGGACCGATCCAGCCTCCGCGGCCCCGA
ATTGAACAGCCACCATGGGCGGCAAGCCCATCCCCAACCCCCTGCTGGGCCTGGACAGCACCGCTAGCAA
AGACAATACTGTGCCTCTGAAGCTGATCGCTCTCCTGGCTAATGGCGAGTTCCATAGTGGCGAACAGCTG
GGAGAAACCCTGGGCATGTCCAGGGCCGCTATCAACAAGCACATTCAGACTCTGCGCGACTGGGGCGTGG
ACGTGTTCACCGTGCCCGGAAAGGGCTACTCTCTGCCCGAGCCTATCCCGCTGCTGAACGCTAAACAGAT
TCTGGGACAGCTGGACGGCGGGAGCGTGGCAGTCCTGCCTGTGGTCGACTCCACCAATCAGTACCTGCTG
GATCGAATCGGCGAGCTGAAGAGTGGGGATGCTTGCATTGCAGAATATCAGCAGGCAGGGAGAGGAAGCA
GAGGGAGGAAATGGTTCTCTCCTTTTGGAGCTAACCTGTACCTGAGTATGTTTTGGCGCCTGAAGCGGGG
ACCAGCAGCAATCGGCCTGGGCCCGGTCATCGGAATTGTCATGGCAGAAGCGCTGCGAAAGCTGGGAGCA
GACAAGGTGCGAGTCAAATGGCCCAATGACCTGTATCTGCAGGATAGAAAGCTGGCAGGCATCCTGGTGG
AGCTGGCCGGAATAACAGGCGATGCTGCACAGATCGTCATTGGCGCCGGGATTAACGTGGCTATGAGGCG
CGTGGAGGAAAGCGTGGTCAATCAGGGCTGGATCACACTGCAGGAAGCAGGGATTAACCTGGACAGGAAT
ACTCTGGCCGCTACGCTGATCCGAGAGCTGCGGGCAGCCCTGGAACTGTTCGAGCAGGAAGGCCTGGCTC
CATATCTGCCACGGTGGGAGAAGCTGGATAACTTCATCAATAGACCCGTGAAGCTGATCATTGGGGACAA
AGAGATTTTCGGGATTAGCCGGGGGATTGATAAACAGGGAGCCCTGCTGCTGGAACAGGACGGAGTTATC
AAACCCTGGATGGGCGGAGAAATCAGTCTGCGGTCTGCCGAAAAGGGAGGTGGCTCCGGAGAGGGCAGGG
GAAGTCTTCTAACATGCGGGGACGTGGAGGAAAATTTTGGCCCAGGAGGCTCCTCTAAAATGTCAGATGT
AAAGTGCACATCAGTAGTCTTACTCTCAGTTTTGCAACAACTCAGAGTAGAATCATCATCTAAATTGTGG
GCTCAATGTGTCCAGTTACACAATGACATTCTCTTAGCTAAAGATACTACTGAAGCCTTTGAAAAAATGG
TTTCACTACTTTCTGTTTTGCTTTCCATGCAGGGTGCTGTAGACATAAACAAGCTTTGTGAAGAAATGCT
GGACAACAGGGCAACCTTACAATCAGGTTAATAGTGACTGCACTCCTCTGGCAGGTGGTCCCACCTGCAT
AAGCTGAACTAAGCCTGTGCCTTCTAGTTGCCAGCCATCTGTTGTTTGCCCCTCCCCCGTGCCTTCCTTG
ACCCTGGAAGGTGCCACTCCCACTGTCCTTTCCTAATAAAATGAGGAAATTGCATCGCATTGTCTGAGTA
GGTGTCATTCTATTCTGGGGGGTGGGGTGGGGCAGGACAGCAAGGGGGAGGATTGGGAAGACAATAGCAG
GCATGCTGGGGATGCGGTGGGCTCTATGGTATGCAAACCTTTCTACCGGGTAGGGGAGGCGCTTTTCCCA
AGGCAGTCTGGAGCATGCGCTTTAGCAGCCCCGCTGGGCACTTGGCGCTACACAAGTGGCCTCTGGCCTC
GCACACATTCCACATCCACCGGTAGGCGCCAACCGGCTCCGTTCTTTGGTGGCCCCTTCGCGCCACCTTC
TACTCCTCCCCTAGTCAGGAAGTTCCCCCCCGCCCCGCAGCTCGCGTCGTGCAGGACGTGACAAATGGAA
GTAGCACGCCTCACTAGTCTCGTGCAGATGGACAGCACCGCTGAGCAATGGAAGCGGGTAGGCCTTTGGG
GCAGCGGCCAATAGCAGCTTTGCTCCTTCGCTTTCTGGGCTCAGAGGCTGGGAAGGGGTGGGTCCGGGGG
CGGGCTCAGGGGCGGGCTCAGGGGCGGGGCGGGCGCCCGAAGGTCCTCCGGAGGCCCGGCATTCTGCACG
CTTCAAAAGCGCACGTCTGCCGCGCTGTTCTCCTCTTCCTCATCTCCGGGCCTTTCGACCTAACAGACCA
TGGCCAAGCCTTTGTCTCAAGAAGAATCCACCCTCATTGAAAGAGCAACGGCTACAATCAACAGCATCCC
CATCTCTGAAGACTACAGCGTCGCCAGCGCAGCTCTCTCTAGCGACGGCCGCATCTTCACTGGTGTCAAT
GTATATCATTTTACTGGGGGACCTTGTGCAGAACTCGTGGTGCTGGGCACTGCTGCTGCTGCGGCAGCTG
GCAACCTGACTTGTATCGTCGCGATCGGAAATGAGAACAGGGGCATCTTGAGCCCCTGCGGACGGTGCCG
ACAGGTGCTTCTCGATCTGCATCCTGGGATCAAAGCCATAGTGAAGGACAGTGATGGACAGCCGACGGCA
GTTGGGATTCGTGAATTGCTGCCCTCTGGTTATGTGTGGGAGGGCTAAGGCTCCACTTGTTTATTGCAGC
TTATAATGGTTACAAATAAAGCAATAGCATCACAAATTTCACAAATAAAGCATTTTTTTCACTGCATTCT
AGTTGTGGTTTGTCCAAACTCATCAATGTATCTTATCATGTCTGGCTCTGTATCAGATGTACAAAGTGGT
ACTAGTTAAAAGTTTTGTTACTTTATAGAAGAAATTTTGAGTTTTTGTTTTTTTTTAATAAATAAATAAA
CATAAATAAATTGTTTGTTGAATTTATTATTAGTATGTAAGTGTAAATATAATAAAACTTAATATCTATT
CAAATTAATAAATAAACCTCGATATACAGACCGATAAAACACATGCGTCAATTTTACGCATGATTATCTT
TAACGTACGTCACAATATGATTATCTTTCTAGGGTTAACCATCGACGAGAAAGGGACTGAAGCTGCTGGG
GCCATGTTTTTAGAGGCCATACCCATGTCTATCCCCCCCGAGGTCAAGTTCAACAAACCCTTTGTCTTCT
TAATGATTGAACAAAATACCAAGTCTCCCCTCTTCATGGGAAAAGTGGTGAATCCCACCCAAAAATAACT
GCCTCTCGCTCCTCAACCCCTCCCCTCCATCCCTGGCCCCCTCCCTGGATGACATTAAAGAAGGGTTGAG
CTGGTCCCTGCCTGCATGTGACTGTAAATCCCTCCCATGTTTTCTCTGAGTCTCCCTTTGCCTGCTGAGG
CTGTATGTGGGCTCCAGGTAACAGTGCTGTCTTCGGGCCCCCTGAACTGTGTTCATGGAGCATCTGGCTG
GGTAGGCACATGCTGGGCTTGAATCCAGGGGGGACTGAATCCTCAGCTTACGGACCTGGGCCCATCTGTT
TCTGGAGGGCTCCAGTCTTCCTTGTCCTGTCTTTGAGTCCCCAAGAAGGAATCACAGGGGAGGAACCAGA
TACCAGCCATGACCCCAGGCTCCACCAAGCATCTTCATGTCCCCCTGCTCATCCCCCACTCCCCCCCACC
CAGAGTTGCTCATCCTGCCAGGGCTGGCTGTGCCCACCCCAAGGCTGCCCTCCTGGGGACCCCAGAACTG
CCTGATCGTGCCGTGGCCCAGTTTTGTGGCATCTGCAGCAACACAAGAGAGAGGACAATGTCCTCCTCTT
GACCCGCTGTCACCTAACCAGACTCGGGCCCTGCACCTCTCAGGCACTTCTGGAAAATGACTGAGGCAGA
TTCTTCCTGAAGCCCATTCTCCATGGGGCAACAAGGACACCTATTCTGTCCTTGTCCTTCCATCGCTGCC
CCAGAAAGCCTCACATATCTCCGTTTAGAATCAGGTCCCTTCTCCCCAGATGAAGAGGAGGGTCTCTGCT
TTGTTTTCTCTATCTCCTCCTCAGACTTGACCAGGCCCAGCAGGCCCCAGAAGACCATTAATTAAGGCCG
GGCCGCTCTAGAACTAGTGGATCCCCCGGGCTGCAGGAATTCGATATCAAGCTTATCGATACCGTCGACC
TCGAGGGGGGGCCCGGTACCCAGCTTTTGTTCCCTTTAGTGAGGGTTAATTGCGCGCTTGGCGTAATCAT
GGTCATAGCTGTTTCCTGTGTGAAATTGTTATCCGCTCACAATTCCACACAACATACGAGCCGGGAGCAT
AAAGTGTAAAGCCTGGGGTGCCTAATGAGTGAGCTAACTCACATTAATTGCGTTGCGCTCACTGCCCGCT
TTCCAGTCGGGAAACCTGTCGTGCCAGCTGCATTAATGAATCGGCCAACGCGCGGGGAGAGGCGGTTTGC
GTATTGGGCGCTCTTCCGCTTCCTCGCTCACTGACTCGCTGCGCTCGGTCGTTCGGCTGCGGCGAGCGGT
ATCAGCTCACTCAAAGGCGGTAATACGGTTATCCACAGAATCAGGGGATAACGCAGGAAAGAACATGTGA
GCAAAAGGCCAGCAAAAGGCCAGGAACCGTAAAAAGGCCGCGTTGCTGGCGTTTTTCCATAGGCTCCGCC
CCCCTGACGAGCATCACAAAAATCGACGCTCAAGTCAGAGGTGGCGAAACCCGACAGGACTATAAAGATA
CCAGGCGTTTCCCCCTGGAAGCTCCCTCGTGCGCTCTCCTGTTCCGACCCTGCCGCTTACCGGATACCTG
TCCGCCTTTCTCCCTTCGGGAAGCGTGGCGCTTTCTCATAGCTCACGCTGTAGGTATCTCAGTTCGGTGT
AGGTCGTTCGCTCCAAGCTGGGCTGTGTGCACGAACCCCCCGTTCAGCCCGACCGCTGCGCCTTATCCGG
TAACTATCGTCTTGAGTCCAACCCGGTAAGACACGACTTATCGCCACTGGCAGCAGCCACTGGTAACAGG
ATTAGCAGAGCGAGGTATGTAGGCGGTGCTACAGAGTTCTTGAAGTGGTGGCCTAACTACGGCTACACTA
GAAGAACAGTATTTGGTATCTGCGCTCTGCTGAAGCCAGTTACCTTCGGAAAAAGAGTTGGTAGCTCTTG
ATCCGGCAAACAAACCACCGCTGGTAGCGGTGGTTTTTTTGTTTGCAAGCAGCAGATTACGCGCAGAAAA
AAAGGATCTCAAGAAGATCCTTTGATCTTTTCTACGGGGTCTGACGCTCAGTGGAACGAAAACTCACGTT
AAGGGATTTTGGTCATGAGATTATCAAAAAGGATCTTCACCTAGATCCTTTTAAATTAAAAATGAAGTTT
TAAATCAATCTAAAGTATATATGAGTAAACTTGGTCTGACAGTTACCAATGCTTAATCAGTGAGGCACCT
ATCTCAGCGATCTGTCTATTTCGTTCATCCATAGTTGCCTGACTCCCCGTCGTGTAGATAACTACGATAC
GGGAGGGCTTACCATCTGGCCCCAGTGCTGCAATGATACCGCGAGACCCACGCTCACCGGCTCCAGATTT
ATCAGCAATAAACCAGCCAGCCGGAAGGGCCGAGCGCAGAAGTGGTCCTGCAACTTTATCCGCCTCCATC
CAGTCTATTAATTGTTGCCGGGAAGCTAGAGTAAGTAGTTCGCCAGTTAATAGTTTGCGCAACGTTGTTG
CCATTGCTACAGGCATCGTGGTGTCACGCTCGTCGTTTGGTATGGCTTCATTCAGCTCCGGTTCCCAACG
ATCAAGGCGAGTTACATGATCCCCCATGTTGTGCAAAAAAGCGGTTAGCTCCTTCGGTCCTCCGATCGTT
GTCAGAAGTAAGTTGGCCGCAGTGTTATCACTCATGGTTATGGCAGCACTGCATAATTCTCTTACTGTCA
TGCCATCCGTAAGATGCTTTTCTGTGACTGGTGAGTACTCAACCAAGTCATTCTGAGAATAGTGTATGCG
GCGACCGAGTTGCTCTTGCCCGGCGTCAATACGGGATAATACCGCGCCACATAGCAGAACTTTAAAAGTG
CTCATCATTGGAAAACGTTCTTCGGGGCGAAAACTCTCAAGGATCTTACCGCTGTTGAGATCCAGTTCGA
TGTAACCCACTCGTGCACCCAACTGATCTTCAGCATCTTTTACTTTCACCAGCGTTTCTGGGTGAGCAAA
AACAGGAAGGCAAAATGCCGCAAAAAAGGGAATAAGGGCGACACGGAAATGTTGAATACTCATACTCTTC
CTTTTTCAATATTATTGAAGCATTTATCAGGGTTATTGTCTCATGAGCGGATACATATTTGAATGTATTT
AGAAAAATAAACAAATAGGGGTTCCGCGCACATTTCCCCGAAAAGTGCCACCTAAATTGTAAGCGTTAAT
ATTTTGTTAAAATTCGCGTTAAATTTTTGTTAAATCAGCTCATTTTTTAACCAATAGGCCGAAATCGGCA
AAATCCCTTATAAATCAAAAGAATAGACCGAGATAGGGT
[37 nt withheld, positions 6690-6726]
AAAGAACGTGGACTCCAACGTCAAAGG
[49 nt withheld, positions 6754-6802]
T
[91 nt withheld, positions 6804-6894]
G
[124 nt withheld, positions 6896-7019]
CCCATTCGCCATTCAGGCTGCGCAACTGTTGGGAAGGGCGATCGGTGCGGGCCTCTTCGCTATTACGCCA
GCTGGCGAAAGGGGGATGTGCTGCAAGGCGATTAAGTTGGGTAACGCCAGGGTTTTCCCAGTCACGACGT
TGTAAAACGACGGCCAGTGAGCGCGCGTAATACGACTCACTATAGGGCGAATTGGAGCTCGTTTAAACGG
CGCGCCTCTGCACGACAGGTCTGCCAGCTTACATTTACCCAAACTGTCCATTACTGGAACCTATGATCTG
AAGAGCGTCCTGGGTCAACTGGGCATCACTAAGGTCTTCAGCAATGGGGCTGACCTCTCCGGGGTCACAG
AGGAGGCACCCCTGAAGCTCTCCAAGGTGAGATCACCCTGACGACCTTGTTGCACCCTGGTATCTGTAGG
GAAGAATGTGTGGGGGCTGCAGCTCTGTCCTGAGGCTGAGGAAGGGGCCGAGGGAAACAAATGAAGACCC
AGGCTGAGCTCCTGAAGATGCCCGTGATTCACTGACACGGGACGTGGTCAAACAGCAAAGCCAGGCAGGG
GACTGCTGTGCAGCTGGCACTTTCGGGGCCTCCCTTGAGGTTGTGTCACTGACCCTGAATTTCAACTTTG
CCCAAGACCTTCTAGACATTGGGCCTTGATTTATCCATACTGACACAGAAAGGTTTGGGCTAAGTTGTTT
CAAAGGAATTTCTGACTCCTTCGATCTGTGAGATTTGGTGTCTGAATTAATGAATGATTTCAGCTAAAGA
TGACACTTATTTTGGAAAACTAAAGGCGACCAATGAACAACTGCAGTTCCATGAATGGCTGCATTATCTT
GGGGTCTGGGCACTGTGAAGGTCACTGCCAGGGTCCGTGTCCTCAAGGAGCTTCAAGCCGTGTACTAGAA
AGGAGAGAGCCCTGGAGGCAGACGTGGAGTGACGATGCTCTTCCCTGTTCTGAGTTGTGGGTGCACCTGA
GCAGGGGGAGAGGCGCTTGTCAGGAAGATGGACAGAGGGGAGCCAGCCCCATCAGCCAAAGCCTTGAGGA
GGAGCAAGGCCTATGTGACAGGGAGGGAGAGGATGTGCAGGGCCAGGGCCGTCCAGGGGGAGTGAGCGCT
TCCTGGGAGGTGTCCACGTGAGCCTTGCTCGAGGCCTGGGATCAGCCTTACAACGTGTCTCTGCTTCTCT
CCCCTCCAGGCCGTGCATAAGGCTGTGTTAACCCTAGAAAGATAGTCTGCGTAAAATTGACGCATGCATT
CTTGAAATATTGCTCTCTCTTTCTAAATAGCGCGAATCCGTCGCTGTGCATTTAGGACATCTCAGTCGCC
GCTTGGAGCTCCCGTGAGGCGTGCTTGTCAATGCGGTAAGTGTCACTGATTTTGAACTATAACGACCGCG
TGAGTCAAAATGACGCATGATTATCTTTTACGTGACTTTTAAGATTTAACTCATACGATAATTATATTGT
TATTTCATGTTCTACTTACGTGATAACTTATTATATATATATTTTCTTGTTATAGATATCAACTAGAATG
CTAGCTGCCACCTGGTACCGAGCTCGACTTTCACTTTTCTCTATCACTGATAGGGAGTGGTAAACTCGAC
TTTCACTTTTCTCTATCACTGATAGGGAGTGGTAAACTCGACTTTCACTTTTCTCTATCACTGATAGGGA
GTGGTAAACTCGACTTTCACTTTTCTCTATCACTGATAGGGAGTGGTAAAC
Features (pLannotate 1.2.2; 23 found; start..end, strand, type, name):
    169..209     +  promoter       tight TRE promoter (fragment): Tet-responsive promoter PTight, consisting of seven tet operator sequences followed by the minimal CMV promoter
    349..1305    +  CDS            TurboID: mutant of the E. coli biotin ligase BioID engineered for improved catalytic efficiency (Branon et al., 2018)
   1321..1365    +  CDS            T2A (fragment): 2A peptide from Thosea asigna virus capsid protein Eukaryotic ribosomes fail to insert a peptide bond between the Gly and Pro residues, yielding separate polypeptides.
   1695..1919    +  polyA_signal   bGH poly(A) signal: bovine growth hormone polyadenylation signal
   1938..2437    +  promoter       PGK promoter: mouse phosphoglycerate kinase 1 promoter
   2450..2848    +  CDS            BSD: blasticidin S deaminase; Aspergillus terreus BSD; confers resistance to blasticidin
   2855..2985    +  polyA_signal   SV40 poly(A) signal: SV40 polyadenylation signal
   3303..3395    +  CDS            A1AT1_HORSE (fragment): Experimental evidence at protein level: Swiss-Prot protein existence level 1. From Equus caballus (Horse).
   4271..4360    +  misc_feature   MCS (fragment): pBluescript multiple cloning site
   4373..4391    -  promoter       T3 promoter: promoter for bacteriophage T3 RNA polymerase
   4436..4452    -  protein_bind   lac operator: The lac repressor binds to the lac operator to inhibit transcription in E. coli. This inhibition can be relieved by adding lactose or isopropyl-β-D-thiogalactopyranoside (IPTG). lac repressor encoded by lacI
   4460..4490    -  promoter       lac promoter: promoter for the E. coli lac operon
   4505..4526    -  protein_bind   CAP binding site: CAP binding activates transcription in the presence of cAMP. E. coli catabolite activator protein
   4539..4631    -  CDS            lacI (fragment): lac repressor; lacI; The lac repressor binds to the lac operator to inhibit transcription in E. coli. This inhibition can be relieved by adding lactose or isopropyl-β-D-thiogalactopyranoside (IPTG).
   4814..5402    -  rep_origin     ori: high-copy-number ColE1/pMB1/pBR322/pUC origin of replication
   5573..6433    -  CDS            AmpR: β-lactamase; bla; confers resistance to ampicillin, carbenicillin, and related antibiotics
   6434..6538    -  promoter       AmpR promoter: bla
   6591..7019    -  rep_origin     f1 ori (sequence partly withheld): f1 bacteriophage origin of replication; arrow indicates direction of (+) strand synthesis
   7024..7179    -  CDS            lacZα (fragment): LacZα fragment of β-galactosidase; lacZ fragment
   7187..7205    +  promoter       T7 promoter: promoter for bacteriophage T7 RNA polymerase
   7246..7395    +  CDS            SERPINA1 (fragment): A1AT_HUMAN - Also known as AAT, PI. Experimental evidence at protein level: Swiss-Prot protein existence level 1. [Short peptide from AAT]: reversible chymotrypsin inhibitor. It also inhibits elastase, but not trypsin. Its major physiological function is the protection of the lower respiratory tract against proteolytic destruction by human leukocyte elastase (HLE). From Homo sapiens (Human).
   8596..8623    -  promoter       tetR/tetA promoters (fragment): tetR; overlapping promoters for bacterial tetR and tetA
   8639..155     -  protein_bind   tetracycline response element (across the origin): contains seven copies of the tetracycline operator tetO tetracycline repressor TetR
