[The description below was written by a language model from this plasmid's Addgene catalogue record and pLannotate feature annotations shown in this document.]
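Description:
pPB-TRE-V5-TurboID-MUTT2A-SARS-CoV2-NSP7-bGH polyA > mPGK-BlastR-SV40 polyA is an 8.75 kb mammalian expression plasmid designed for stable genomic integration by PiggyBac transposition. It was assembled by Golden Gate cloning into the pMCS-AAT-PB:PGKpuroΔtk backbone. The bacterial portion is pBluescript-like, with a high-copy ColE1/pUC origin, an f1 origin, ampicillin resistance, and remnants of the lacZα/MCS region flanked by T3 and T7 promoters. The automated annotation does not call the PiggyBac terminal repeats. It does pick up short alpha-1-antitrypsin (SERPINA1) matches on either side of the cargo, which are consistent with AAT sequences carried over from the parental backbone.

The payload consists of two units in tandem. The first is a tetracycline-responsive promoter (seven tetO repeats plus a minimal CMV promoter) driving V5-tagged TurboID, the engineered high-activity biotin ligase. TurboID is followed by a T2A-derived sequence and SARS-CoV-2 NSP7 (from ORF1ab), and the unit ends with the bGH polyadenylation signal. The V5 tag and NSP7 coding region are named in the record but were not annotated as features. The "MUTT2A" designation, together with T2A being detected only as a fragment, suggests a mutated 2A peptide with impaired ribosomal skipping. That would leave TurboID fused to NSP7 rather than released as a separate protein, though the record does not state this explicitly. The second unit is a mouse PGK promoter driving blasticidin S deaminase with an SV40 poly(A) signal, for selecting integrants. The depositor notes two nucleotide changes (2363G>C and 4330T>C).

The associated publication concerns the use of a self-cleaving peptide for tailored controls in proximity labeling proteomics. The construct therefore appears to serve for making inducible stable cell lines to map the NSP7 proximal proteome. Induction would require a Tet transactivator, and integration a transposase, both supplied separately.
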