Addgene plasmid #218915: pPB-TRE-V5-TurboID-MUTT2A-SARS-CoV2-NSP7-bGH polyA > mPGK-BlastR-SV40 polyA
Purpose: PiggyBac transposition
Depositing lab: Sven Eyckerman. Depositing organization: Vlaams Instituut voor Biotechnologie (VIB, vzw). Publication: Leveraging a self-cleaving peptide for tailored control in proximity labeling proteomics. Delhaye L, Moschonas GD, Fijalkowska D, Verhee A, De Sutter D, Van de Steene T, De Meyer M, Grzesik H, Van Moortel L, De Bosscher K, Jacobs T, Eyckerman S. Cell Rep Methods. 2024 Jul 15;4(7):100818. doi: 10.1016/j.crmeth.2024.100818. Epub 2024 Jul 9. PubMed 38986614.
Backbone
  Vector backbone: pMCS-AAT-PB:PGKpuro∆tk
  Backbone manufacturer: Wellcome Trust Sanger
  Vector type: Mammalian Expression
Growth in bacteria
  Bacterial resistance: Ampicillin, 100 μg/mL
  Growth temperature: 37°C
  Growth strain: DH5alpha
  Copy number: High Copy
Gene/Insert
  Gene/Insert name: V5-TurboID-MUTT2A-SARS-CoV2-NSP7/BlastR
  Species: Other
  Mutation: 2363G>C and 4330T>C
  Entrez Gene: ORF1ab (a.k.a. GU280_gp01)
  Cloning method: Golden Gate
  Sequencing primers: 5′ Unknown
Terms and licenses: Academic/Nonprofit Terms; Industry Terms: Not Available to Industry
Depositor comments: Please visit https://doi.org/10.1101/2023.11.03.565112 for bioRxiv preprint.
How to cite: pPB-TRE-V5-TurboID-MUTT2A-SARS-CoV2-NSP7-bGH polyA > mPGK-BlastR-SV40 polyA was a gift from Sven Eyckerman (Addgene plasmid # 218915 ; http://n2t.net/addgene:218915 ; RRID:Addgene_218915)
